>Addgene plasmid #98848 | pCML 961 | addgene full sequence | sequence record 194122 | Addgene NGS Result
TTTTTACGGTTCCTGGCCTTTTGCTGGCCTTTTGCTCACATGTTCTTTCCTGCGTTATCCCCTGATTCTG
TGGATAACCGTATTACCGCCTTTGAGTGAGCTGATACCGCTCGCCGCAGCCGAACGACCGAGCGCAGCGA
GTCAGTGAGCGAGGAAGCGGAAGAGCGCCCAATACGCAAACCGCCTCTCCCCGCGCGTTGGCCGATTCAT
TAATGCAGCTGGCACGACAGGTTTCCCGACTGGAAAGCGGGCAGTGAGCGCAACGCAATTAATGTGAGTT
AGCTCACTCATTAGGCACCCCAGGCTTTACACTTTATGCTTCCGGCTCGTATGTTGTGTGGAATTGTGAG
CGGATAACAATTTCACACAGGAAACAGCTATGACCATGATTACGCCAAGCTTGATGCTGATTCTGACTCG
TCGAGTTGGTGAGACCCTCATGATTGGGGATGAGGTCACCGTGACAGTTTTAGGGGTAAAGGGCAACCAG
GTACGTATTGGCGTAAATGCCCCGAAGGAAGTTTCTGTTCACCGTGAAGAGATCTACCAGCGTATCCAGG
CTGAAAAATCCCAGCAGTCCAGTTACGAGCTCGCTAGCGAATTCGGCGGCGGCGGCGGCAGCGGCGGCGG
CGGCAGCGGCGGCGGCGGCAGCGTGAGCAAGGGCGAGGAGCTGTTCACCGGGGTGGTGCCCATCCTGGTC
GAGCTGGACGGCGACGTAAACGGCCACAAGTTCAGCGTGTCCGGCGAGGGCGAGGGCGATGCCACCTACG
GCAAGCTGACCCTGAAGTTCATCTGCACCACCGGCAAGCTGCCCGTGCCCTGGCCCACCCTCGTGACCAC
CTTCGGCTACGGCCTGCAGTGCTTCGCCCGCTACCCCGACCACATGAAGCAGCACGACTTCTTCAAGTCC
GCCATGCCCGAAGGCTACGTCCAGGAGCGCACCATCTTCTTCAAGGACGACGGCAACTACAAGACCCGCG
CCGAGGTGAAGTTCGAGGGCGACACCCTGGTGAACCGCATCGAGCTGAAGGGCATCGACTTCAAGGAGGA
CGGCAACATCCTGGGGCACAAGCTGGAGTACAACTACAACAGCCACAACGTCTATATCATGGCCGATTAT
AAAGACGATGACGATAAATAAATCGATATAACTAAGTAATATGGTGCACTCTCAGTACAATCTGCTCTGA
TGCCGCATAGTTAAGCCAGCCCCGACACCCGCCAACACCCGCTGACGCGCCCTGACGGGCTTGTCTGCTC
CCGGCATCCGCTTACAGACAAGCTGTGACCGTCTCCGGGAGCTGCATGTGTCAGAGGTTTTCACCGTCAT
CACCGAAACGCGCGAGACGAAAGGGCCTCGTGATACGCCTATTTTTATAGGTTAATGTCATGATAATAAT
GGTTTCTTAGACGTCAATAAAAGGGAGCACTGTATTCACAGCGCTCCCGGTTCTACTTGTACAGCTCGTC
CATGCCGCCGGTGGAGTGGCGGCCCTCGGCGCGTTCGTACAGTTCCACGATGGTGTAGTCCTCGTTGTGG
GAGGTGATGTCCAACTTGATGCCGACGATGTAGGCGCCGGGCAGCTGCACGGGCTTCTTGGCCTTGTAGG
TGGTCTTGACCTCAGCGTCGTAGTGGCCGCCGTCCTTCAGCTTCAGCCTCATCTTGATCTCGCCCTTCAG
GGCGCCGTCCTCGGGGTACATCCGCTCGGAGGAGGCCTCCCAGCCCATGGTTTTCTTCTGCATTACGGGG
CCGTCGGAGGGGAAGTTGGTGCCGCGCAGCTTCACCTTGTAGATGAACTCGCCGTCCTGCAGGGAGGAGT
CCTGGGTCACGGTCACCACGCCGCCGTCCTCGAAGTTCATCACGCGCTCCCACTTGAAGCCCTCGGGGAA
GGACAGCTTCAAGTAGTCGGGGATGTCGGCGGGGTGCTTCACGTAGGCCTTGGAGCCGTAGGTGAAGTTG
GGGGTTAGGATGTCCCAGGCGAAGGGCAGGGGGCCACCCTTGGTCACCTTCAGCTTGGCGGTCTGGGTGC
CCTCGTAGGGGCGGCCCTCGCCCTCGCCCTCGATCTCGAACTCGTGGCCGTTCACGGAGCCCTCCATGCG
CACCTTGAAGCGCATGAACTCCTTGATGATGGCCATGTTATTCTCCTCGCCCTTGCTCACACGTCTTCGC
ATGCCACGCGTTACCGCTTCGCAGAGCGCGCCATCAGACAGGTATAAGTTGCTGTTATTTAATGGTATAG
GTTGATTAAAAACGGTGTGAGTTTGCCAGTGCACTGTGTCTCCCTCCATCAATGGCAGTCACACTAGTGT
GCGCAAATTTAAAGCGCTGATATCGATCGCGCGCAGATCTAATGAACCCGGGAATACTGCAGACATGGGT
GATCCTCATGTTTTCTGGAGTCGACCTGCAGACATGGGTGATCCTCATGTTTTCTAGGCAATTAGGTACC
TTAGGATCCATATATAGGGCCCGGGTTATAATTACCTCAGGACGCGTGGCGCCCTCGAGCATATGCTGTT
TCCTGTGTGAAATTGTTATCCGCTCACAATTCCACACAACATACGAGCCGGAAGCATAAAGTGTAAAGCC
TGGGGTGCCTAATGAGTGAGCTAACTCACATTAATTGCGTTGCGCTCACTGCCCGCTTTCCAGTCGGGAA
ACCTGTCGTGCCAGCTGCATTAATGAATCGGCCAACGCGCGGGGAGAGGCGGTTTGCGTATTGGGCGCTC
TTCCGCTTCCTCGCGACCGGTCAGGTGGCACTTTTCGGGGAAATGTGCGCGGAACCCCTATTTGTTTATT
TTTCTAAATACATTCAAATATGTATCCGCTCATGAGACAATAACCCTGATAAATGCTTCAATAATATTGA
AAAAGGAAGAGTATGAGTATTCAACATTTCCGTGTCGCCCTTATTCCCTTTTTTGCGGCATTTTGCCTTC
CTGTTTTTGCTCACCCAGAAACGCTGGTGAAAGTAAAAGATGCTGAAGATCAGTTGGGTGCACGAGTGGG
TTACATCGAACTGGATCTCAACAGCGGTAAGATCCTTGAGAGTTTTCGCCCCGAAGAACGTTTTCCAATG
ATGAGCACTTTTAAAGTTCTGCTATGTGGCGCGGTATTATCCCGTATTGACGCCGGGCAAGAGCAACTCG
GTCGCCGCATACACTATTCTCAGAATGACTTGGTTGAGTACTCACCAGTCACAGAAAAGCATCTTACGGA
TGGCATGACAGTAAGAGAATTATGCAGTGCTGCCATAACCATGAGTGATAACACTGCGGCCAACTTACTT
CTGACAACGATCGGAGGACCGAAGGAGCTAACCGCTTTTTTGCACAACATGGGGGATCATGTAACTCGCC
TTGATCGTTGGGAACCGGAGCTGAATGAAGCCATACCAAACGACGAGCGTGACACCACGATGCCTGTAGC
AATGGCAACAACGTTGCGCAAACTATTAACTGGCGAACTACTTACTCTAGCTTCCCGGCAACAATTAATA
GACTGGATGGAGGCGGATAAAGTTGCAGGACCACTTCTGCGCTCGGCCCTTCCGGCTGGCTGGTTTATTG
CTGATAAATCTGGAGCCGGTGAGCGTGGGTCTCGCGGTATCATTGCAGCACTGGGGCCAGATGGTAAGCC
CTCCCGTATCGTAGTTATCTACACGACGGGGAGTCAGGCAACTATGGATGAACGAAATAGACAGATCGCT
GAGATAGGTGCCTCACTGATTAAGCATTGGTAACTGTCAGACCAAGTTTACTCATATATACTTTAGATTG
ATTTAAAACTTCATTTTTAATTTAAAAGGATCTAGGTGAAGATCCTTTTTGATAATCTCATGACCAAAAT
CCCTTAACGTGAGTTTTCGTTCCACTGAGCGTCAGACCCCGTAGAAAAGATCAAAGGATCTTCTTGAGAT
CCTTTTTTTCTGCGCGTAATCTGCTGCTTGCAAACAAAAAAACCACCGCTACCAGCGGTGGTTTGTTTGC
CGGATCAAGAGCTACCAACTCTTTTTCCGAAGGTAACTGGCTTCAGCAGAGCGCAGATACCAAATACTGT
TCTTCTAGTGTAGCCGTAGTTAGGCCACCACTTCAAGAACTCTGTAGCACCGCCTACATACCTCGCTCTG
CTAATCCTGTTACCAGTGGCTGCTGCCAGTGGCGATAAGTCGTGTCTTACCGGGTTGGACTCAAGACGAT
AGTTACCGGATAAGGCGCAGCGGTCGGGCTGAACGGGGGGTTCGTGCACACAGCCCAGCTTGGAGCGAAC
GACCTACACCGAACTGAGATACCTACAGCGTGAGCTATGAGAAAGCGCCACGCTTCCCGAAGGGAGAAAG
GCGGACAGGTATCCGGTAAGCGGCAGGGTCGGAACAGGAGAGCGCACGAGGGAGCTTCCAGGGGGAAACG
CCTGGTATCTTTATAGTCCTGTCGGGTTTCGCCACCTCTGACTTGAGCGTCGATTTTTGTGATGCTCGTC
AGGGGGGCGGAGCCTATGGAAAAACGCCAGCAACGCGGCC
Features (pLannotate 1.2.2; 20 found; start..end, strand, type, name):
     30..163     +  rep_origin     RSF ori (fragment): Plasmids containing the RSF 1030 origin of replication can be propagated in E. coli cells that contain additional plasmids with compatible origins.
    165..257     +  CDS            lacI (fragment): lac repressor; lacI; The lac repressor binds to the lac operator to inhibit transcription in E. coli. This inhibition can be relieved by adding lactose or isopropyl-β-D-thiogalactopyranoside (IPTG).
    270..291     +  protein_bind   CAP binding site: CAP binding activates transcription in the presence of cAMP. E. coli catabolite activator protein
    306..336     +  promoter       lac promoter: promoter for the E. coli lac operon
    344..360     +  protein_bind   lac operator: The lac repressor binds to the lac operator to inhibit transcription in E. coli. This inhibition can be relieved by adding lactose or isopropyl-β-D-thiogalactopyranoside (IPTG). lac repressor encoded by lacI
    404..586     +  CDS            csrA: CSRA_ECOLI - Also known as zfiA From Escherichia coli (strain K12).
    653..1105    +  CDS            VN155(I152L): improved N-terminal fragment of mVenus for use in bimolecular fluorescence complementation (BiFC) (Kodama and Hu, 2010)
   1159..1209    -  misc_feature   bom (fragment): basis of mobility region from pBR322
   1311..1346    -  CDS            rop (fragment): Rop protein, which maintains plasmids at low copy number; rop
   1453..2160    -  CDS            mStrawberry: monomeric derivative of DsRed fluorescent protein mammalian codon-optimized
   2176..2271    -  CDS            aidB (fragment): AIDB_ECOLI - Experimental evidence at protein level: Swiss-Prot protein existence level 1. Part of the adaptive DNA-repair response to alkylating agents. Could prevent alkylation damage by protecting DNA and destroying alkylating agents that have yet to reach their DNA target. Binds to double-stranded DNA with a preference for a DNA region that includes its own promoter. Shows weak isovaleryl-CoA dehydrogenase activity in vitro. From Escherichia coli (strain K12).
   2373..2391    -  misc_RNA       MS2 stem loop: stem loop that binds the bacteriophage MS2 coat protein
   2412..2430    -  misc_RNA       MS2 stem loop: stem loop that binds the bacteriophage MS2 coat protein
   2533..2549    -  protein_bind   lac operator: The lac repressor binds to the lac operator to inhibit transcription in E. coli. This inhibition can be relieved by adding lactose or isopropyl-β-D-thiogalactopyranoside (IPTG). lac repressor encoded by lacI
   2557..2587    -  promoter       lac promoter: promoter for the E. coli lac operon
   2602..2623    -  protein_bind   CAP binding site: CAP binding activates transcription in the presence of cAMP. E. coli catabolite activator protein
   2636..2728    -  CDS            lacI (fragment): lac repressor; lacI; The lac repressor binds to the lac operator to inhibit transcription in E. coli. This inhibition can be relieved by adding lactose or isopropyl-β-D-thiogalactopyranoside (IPTG).
   2778..2882    +  promoter       AmpR promoter: bla
   2883..3743    +  CDS            AmpR: β-lactamase; bla; confers resistance to ampicillin, carbenicillin, and related antibiotics
   3914..4502    +  rep_origin     ori: high-copy-number ColE1/pMB1/pBR322/pUC origin of replication
