[The description below was written by a language model from this plasmid's Addgene catalogue record and pLannotate feature annotations shown in this document.]
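Description:
pCML 961 (pTriFC_aidB) is a bacterial expression plasmid of about 4.5 kb, derived from pCML 314, for use in E. coli in a dual-fluorescence trimolecular fluorescence complementation (TriFC) assay. It is selected with ampicillin through a β-lactamase (AmpR) cassette with its own promoter. It replicates from a ColE1/pMB1-type origin. The catalogue lists copy number as unknown. The short annotated fragments of an RSF origin, bom, rop and lacI appear to be backbone remnants rather than functional parts.

The plasmid carries two oppositely oriented expression units. Each is driven by a lac promoter with a CAP binding site and lac operator (recorded as pLacO), so expression can be controlled by the lac repressor and IPTG. One unit encodes E. coli K-12 CsrA, the carbon storage regulator and an RNA-binding protein, followed by the VN155(I152L) N-terminal fragment of Venus (the "NYFP" half). The other unit transcribes an RNA that begins with two MS2 stem loops. These are followed by the aidB 5′ UTR and the first 100 nucleotides of its coding sequence, fused to mStrawberry.

In TriFC, the MS2 hairpins recruit an MS2 coat protein fused to the complementary YFP fragment. That partner is not annotated on this plasmid and is presumably supplied separately. If CsrA binds the aidB leader, the two YFP halves come together and yellow fluorescence is restored. mStrawberry signal reports at the same time on translation of the target fusion, which gives a readout of the regulatory effect.

The depositor notes a 3 bp deletion in a CsrB terminator element and states that it does not affect plasmid function.
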