Addgene plasmid #98848: pCML 961
Purpose: pTriFC_aidB. Expresses protein-NYFP and 2MS2BD-5' UTR mStrawberry fusions in E. coli for Dual-fluorescence TriFC assay (ampR).
Depositing lab: Lydia Contreras. Depositing organization: University of Texas at Austin. Publication: Integrative FourD omics approach profiles the target network of the carbon storage regulatory system. Sowa SW, Gelderman G, Leistra AN, Buvanendiran A, Lipp S, Pitaktong A, Vakulskas CA, Romeo T, Baldea M, Contreras LM. Nucleic Acids Res. 2017 Feb 28;45(4):1673-1686. doi: 10.1093/nar/gkx048. PubMed 28126921.
Backbone
  Vector backbone: Derived from pCML 314
  Backbone size w/o insert (bp): 4200
  Total vector size (bp): 4550
  Vector type: Bacterial Expression
Growth in bacteria
  Bacterial resistance: Ampicillin, 100 μg/mL
  Growth temperature: 37°C
  Growth strain: DH5alpha
  Copy number: Unknown
Gene/Insert 1
  Gene/Insert name: 5' UTR + first 100 nucleotides of coding sequence of the aidB gene
  Species: Escherichia coli K-12 MG1655
  Insert size (bp): 128
  Promoter: pLacO
  Cloning method: Gibson Cloning
  Sequencing primers: 5′ N/A; 3′ GGGTTCATTAGATCTGCGCGCG
Gene/Insert 2
  Gene/Insert name: csrA
  Species: Escherichia coli K-12 MG1655
  Insert size (bp): 183
  Promoter: pLacO
  Cloning method: Gibson Cloning
  Sequencing primers: 5′ N/A; 3′ CCGTTTACGTCGCCGTCCAGCTCGACCAGG
Terms and licenses: Academic/Nonprofit Terms; Industry Terms: Not Available to Industry
Depositor comments: Please note- A 3bp deletion in CsrB_Terminator (bps 1423-25 in Genbank file) was found in Addgene's quality control sequence result. The depositing lab has noted this deletion does NOT affect plasmid function.
How to cite: pCML 961 was a gift from Lydia Contreras (Addgene plasmid # 98848 ; http://n2t.net/addgene:98848 ; RRID:Addgene_98848)
